Addgene plasmid #178477: pETM33_KLC1_TPR
Purpose: Bacterial expression of human domain with His-tag and GST tag
Depositing lab: Ylva Ivarsson. Depositing organization: Uppsala University. Publication: Proteome-scale mapping of binding sites in the unstructured regions of the human proteome. Benz C, Ali M, Krystkowiak I, Simonetti L, Sayadi A, Mihalic F, Kliche J, Andersson E, Jemth P, Davey NE, Ivarsson Y. Mol Syst Biol. 2022 Jan;18(1):e10584. doi: 10.15252/msb.202110584. PubMed 35044719.
Backbone
  Vector backbone: pETM33
  Backbone size w/o insert (bp): 6017
  Vector type: Bacterial Expression
Growth in bacteria
  Bacterial resistance: Kanamycin, 50 μg/mL
  Growth temperature: 37°C
  Growth strain: DH5alpha
  Copy number: Unknown
Gene/Insert
  Gene/Insert name: KLC1_TPR
  Species: H. sapiens (human); Synthetic
  Entrez Gene: KLC1 (a.k.a. KLC, KNS2, KNS2A)
  Promoter: T7/LacO
  Tag / fusion protein: His-GST (N terminal on insert)
  Cloning method: Restriction Enzyme; 5′ cloning site Nco1 (destroyed during cloning); 3′ cloning site EcoR1 (destroyed during cloning)
  Sequencing primers: 5′ CGGATCTGGAAGTTCTGTTCC; 3′ GAGTGCGGCCGCAAGCTTG
Terms and licenses: Academic/Nonprofit Terms; Industry Terms: Not Available to Industry
Depositor comments: Please visit https://www.biorxiv.org/content/10.1101/2021.04.13.439572v1 for bioRxv preprint. Growth in BL21 DE3 gold 37 C after induction with 1mM IPTG 4 hours 30 C. Insert: GQQGGYEIPARLRTLHNLVIQYASQGRYEVAVPLCKQALEDLEKTSGHDHPDVATMLNILALVYRDQNKYKDAANLLNDALAIREKTLGKDHPAVAATLNNLAVLYGKRGKYKEAEPLCKRALEIREKVLGKDHPDVAKQLNNLALLCQNQGKYEEVEYYYQRALEIYQTKLGPDDPNVAKTKNNLASCYLKQGKFKQAETLYKEILTRAHEREFGSVDDENKPIWMHAEEREECKGKQKDGTSFGEYGGWYKACKVDSPTVTTTLKNLGALYRRQGKFEAAETLEEAAMRSRKQG.
How to cite: pETM33_KLC1_TPR was a gift from Ylva Ivarsson (Addgene plasmid # 178477 ; http://n2t.net/addgene:178477 ; RRID:Addgene_178477)
