[The description below was written by a language model from this plasmid's Addgene catalogue record and pLannotate feature annotations shown in this document.]
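Description:
pETM33_KLC1_TPR is a bacterial expression plasmid built on the pETM33 backbone, a pET-type vector, for producing the tetratricopeptide repeat (TPR) domain of human kinesin light chain 1 (KLC1) as an N-terminal His-GST fusion. It is propagated in E. coli through a ColE1/pBR322-type origin accompanied by the bom region and the rop gene, which moderates copy number, and it is selected with kanamycin via an aminoglycoside phosphotransferase gene. An f1 origin is also present, along with remnants of the tetracycline resistance gene that are non-functional fragments of the pBR322 ancestry.

The expression cassette is driven by a T7 promoter immediately followed by a lac operator and the T7 gene 10 ribosome binding site, with a plasmid-borne lacI gene supplying repressor. Transcription therefore depends on a host that provides T7 RNA polymerase, such as a DE3 lysogen, and is switched on with IPTG. The open reading frame begins with a His tag, continues through Schistosoma japonicum glutathione S-transferase, and then the KLC1 TPR segment of roughly 880 bp, inserted between NcoI and EcoRI sites that were destroyed during cloning. The automated annotation matches this segment to rat Klc1, reflecting sequence conservation; the record lists the insert as human and synthetic. A further His-tag sequence and a short T7 gene 10-derived fragment are annotated downstream of the insert before the T7 terminator, but the record describes only N-terminal tags, so these are probably untranslated vector remnants.

The dual tags allow purification on nickel or glutathione resins. The associated work concerns proteome-scale mapping of binding sites in unstructured regions of human proteins, consistent with use of this domain as a purified bait.
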