Features (pLannotate 1.2.2; 21 found; start..end, strand, type, name):
      1..589     +  rep_origin     ori: high-copy-number ColE1/pMB1/pBR322/pUC origin of replication
    775..914     -  misc_feature   bom: basis of mobility region from pBR322
   1016..1207    -  CDS            rop: Rop protein, which maintains plasmids at low copy number; rop
   1224..1604    +  CDS            YPB1_ECOLX: Protein predicted: Swiss-Prot protein existence level 4. From Escherichia coli.
   1676..1967    -  CDS            TcR (fragment): tetracycline efflux protein; tet; confers resistance to tetracycline
   1982..2003    -  protein_bind   CAP binding site: CAP binding activates transcription in the presence of cAMP. E. coli catabolite activator protein
   2016..3098    -  CDS            lacI: lac repressor; lacI; The lac repressor binds to the lac operator to inhibit transcription in E. coli. This inhibition can be relieved by adding lactose or isopropyl-β-D-thiogalactopyranoside (IPTG).
   3099..3176    -  promoter       lacI promoter: lacI
   3184..3463    -  CDS            TcR (fragment): tetracycline efflux protein; tet; confers resistance to tetracycline
   3485..3503    +  promoter       T7 promoter: promoter for bacteriophage T7 RNA polymerase
   3504..3528    +  protein_bind   lac operator: The lac repressor binds to the lac operator to inhibit transcription in E. coli. This inhibition can be relieved by adding lactose or isopropyl-β-D-thiogalactopyranoside (IPTG). lac repressor encoded by lacI
   3543..3565    +  RBS            RBS: efficient ribosome binding site from bacteriophage T7 gene 10 (Olins and Rangwala, 1989)
   3578..3595    +  CDS            7xHis (fragment): 6xHis affinity tag
   3614..4267    +  CDS            GST26_SCHJA: Experimental evidence at protein level: Swiss-Prot protein existence level 1. GST isoenzymes appear to play a central role in the parasite detoxification system. Other functions are also suspected including a role in increasing the solubility of haematin in the parasite gut. From Schistosoma japonicum (Blood fluke).
   4310..5188    +  CDS            Klc1 (fragment): KLC1_RAT - Also known as Klc, Kns2. Experimental evidence at protein level: Swiss-Prot protein existence level 1. Kinesin is a microtubule-associated force-producing protein that may play a role in organelle transport. The light chain may function in coupling of cargo to the heavy chain or in the modulation of its ATPase activity. From Rattus norvegicus (Rat).
   5232..5249    +  CDS            9xHis (fragment): 9xHis affinity tag
   5259..5308    +  CDS            SET1 (fragment): solubility-enhancement tag derived from T7 phage gene 10B
   5316..5363    +  terminator     T7 terminator: transcription terminator for bacteriophage T7 RNA polymerase
   5400..5828    +  rep_origin     f1 ori (sequence partly withheld): f1 bacteriophage origin of replication; arrow indicates direction of (+) strand synthesis
   5881..5938    +  promoter       AmpR promoter (fragment): bla
   5947..6762    -  CDS            KanR: aminoglycoside phosphotransferase; aph(3')-Ia; confers resistance to kanamycin in bacteria or G418 (Geneticin®) in eukaryotes
>Addgene plasmid #178477 | pETM33_KLC1_TPR | addgene full sequence | sequence record 357306 | Addgene NGS Result
TTGAGATCCTTTTTTTCTGCGCGTAATCTGCTGCTTGCAAACAAAAAAACCACCGCTACCAGCGGTGGTT
TGTTTGCCGGATCAAGAGCTACCAACTCTTTTTCCGAAGGTAACTGGCTTCAGCAGAGCGCAGATACCAA
ATACTGTCCTTCTAGTGTAGCCGTAGTTAGGCCACCACTTCAAGAACTCTGTAGCACCGCCTACATACCT
CGCTCTGCTAATCCTGTTACCAGTGGCTGCTGCCAGTGGCGATAAGTCGTGTCTTACCGGGTTGGACTCA
AGACGATAGTTACCGGATAAGGCGCAGCGGTCGGGCTGAACGGGGGGTTCGTGCACACAGCCCAGCTTGG
AGCGAACGACCTACACCGAACTGAGATACCTACAGCGTGAGCTATGAGAAAGCGCCACGCTTCCCGAAGG
GAGAAAGGCGGACAGGTATCCGGTAAGCGGCAGGGTCGGAACAGGAGAGCGCACGAGGGAGCTTCCAGGG
GGAAACGCCTGGTATCTTTATAGTCCTGTCGGGTTTCGCCACCTCTGACTTGAGCGTCGATTTTTGTGAT
GCTCGTCAGGGGGGCGGAGCCTATGGAAAAACGCCAGCAACGCGGCCTTTTTACGGTTCCTGGCCTTTTG
CTGGCCTTTTGCTCACATGTTCTTTCCTGCGTTATCCCCTGATTCTGTGGATAACCGTATTACCGCCTTT
GAGTGAGCTGATACCGCTCGCCGCAGCCGAACGACCGAGCGCAGCGAGTCAGTGAGCGAGGAAGCGGAAG
AGCGCCTGATGCGGTATTTTCTCCTTACGCATCTGTGCGGTATTTCACACCGCAATGGTGCACTCTCAGT
ACAATCTGCTCTGATGCCGCATAGTTAAGCCAGTATACACTCCGCTATCGCTACGTGACTGGGTCATGGC
TGCGCCCCGACACCCGCCAACACCCGCTGACGCGCCCTGACGGGCTTGTCTGCTCCCGGCATCCGCTTAC
AGACAAGCTGTGACCGTCTCCGGGAGCTGCATGTGTCAGAGGTTTTCACCGTCATCACCGAAACGCGCGA
GGCAGCTGCGGTAAAGCTCATCAGCGTGGTCGTGAAGCGATTCACAGATGTCTGCCTGTTCATCCGCGTC
CAGCTCGTTGAGTTTCTCCAGAAGCGTTAATGTCTGGCTTCTGATAAAGCGGGCCATGTTAAGGGCGGTT
TTTTCCTGTTTGGTCACTGATGCCTCCGTGTAAGGGGGATTTCTGTTCATGGGGGTAATGATACCGATGA
AACGAGAGAGGATGCTCACGATACGGGTTACTGATGATGAACATGCCCGGTTACTGGAACGTTGTGAGGG
TAAACAACTGGCGGTATGGATGCGGCGGGACCAGAGAAAAATCACTCAGGGTCAATGCCAGCGCTTCGTT
AATACAGATGTAGGTGTTCCACAGGGTAGCCAGCAGCATCCTGCGATGCAGATCCGGAACATAATGGTGC
AGGGCGCTGACTTCCGCGTTTCCAGACTTTACGAAACACGGAAACCGAAGACCATTCATGTTGTTGCTCA
GGTCGCAGACGTTTTGCAGCAGCAGTCGCTTCACGTTCGCTCGCGTATCGGTGATTCATTCTGCTAACCA
GTAAGGCAACCCCGCCAGCCTAGCCGGGTCCTCAACGACAGGAGCACGATCATGCGCACCCGTGGGGCCG
CCATGCCGGCGATAATGGCCTGCTTCTCGCCGAAACGTTTGGTGGCGGGACCAGTGACGAAGGCTTGAGC
GAGGGCGTGCAAGATTCCGAATACCGCAAGCGACAGGCCGATCATCGTCGCGCTCCAGCGAAAGCGGTCC
TCGCCGAAAATGACCCAGAGCGCTGCCGGCACCTGTCCTACGAGTTGCATGATAAAGAAGACAGTCATAA
GTGCGGCGACGATAGTCATGCCCCGCGCCCACCGGAAGGAGCTGACTGGGTTGAAGGCTCTCAAGGGCAT
CGGTCGAGATCCCGGTGCCTAATGAGTGAGCTAACTTACATTAATTGCGTTGCGCTCACTGCCCGCTTTC
CAGTCGGGAAACCTGTCGTGCCAGCTGCATTAATGAATCGGCCAACGCGCGGGGAGAGGCGGTTTGCGTA
TTGGGCGCCAGGGTGGTTTTTCTTTTCACCAGTGAGACGGGCAACAGCTGATTGCCCTTCACCGCCTGGC
CCTGAGAGAGTTGCAGCAAGCGGTCCACGCTGGTTTGCCCCAGCAGGCGAAAATCCTGTTTGATGGTGGT
TAACGGCGGGATATAACATGAGCTGTCTTCGGTATCGTCGTATCCCACTACCGAGATATCCGCACCAACG
CGCAGCCCGGACTCGGTAATGGCGCGCATTGCGCCCAGCGCCATCTGATCGTTGGCAACCAGCATCGCAG
TGGGAACGATGCCCTCATTCAGCATTTGCATGGTTTGTTGAAAACCGGACATGGCACTCCAGTCGCCTTC
CCGTTCCGCTATCGGCTGAATTTGATTGCGAGTGAGATATTTATGCCAGCCAGCCAGACGCAGACGCGCC
GAGACAGAACTTAATGGGCCCGCTAACAGCGCGATTTGCTGGTGACCCAATGCGACCAGATGCTCCACGC
CCAGTCGCGTACCGTCTTCATGGGAGAAAATAATACTGTTGATGGGTGTCTGGTCAGAGACATCAAGAAA
TAACGCCGGAACATTAGTGCAGGCAGCTTCCACAGCAATGGCATCCTGGTCATCCAGCGGATAGTTAATG
ATCAGCCCACTGACGCGTTGCGCGAGAAGATTGTGCACCGCCGCTTTACAGGCTTCGACGCCGCTTCGTT
CTACCATCGACACCACCACGCTGGCACCCAGTTGATCGGCGCGAGATTTAATCGCCGCGACAATTTGCGA
CGGCGCGTGCAGGGCCAGACTGGAGGTGGCAACGCCAATCAGCAACGACTGTTTGCCCGCCAGTTGTTGT
GCCACGCGGTTGGGAATGTAATTCAGCTCCGCCATCGCCGCTTCCACTTTTTCCCGCGTTTTCGCAGAAA
CGTGGCTGGCCTGGTTCACCACGCGGGAAACGGTCTGATAAGAGACACCGGCATACTCTGCGACATCGTA
TAACGTTACTGGTTTCACATTCACCACCCTGAATTGACTCTCTTCCGGGCGCTATCATGCCATACCGCGA
AAGGTTTTGCGCCATTCGATGGTGTCCGGGATCTCGACGCTCTCCCTTATGCGACTCCTGCATTAGGAAG
CAGCCCAGTAGTAGGTTGAGGCCGTTGAGCACCGCCGCCGCAAGGAATGGTGCATGCAAGGAGATGGCGC
CCAACAGTCCCCCGGCCACGGGGCCTGCCACCATACCCACGCCGAAACAAGCGCTCATGAGCCCGAAGTG
GCGAGCCCGATCTTCCCCATCGGTGATGTCGGCGATATAGGCGCCAGCAACCGCACCTGTGGCGCCGGTG
ATGCCGGCCACGATGCGTCCGGCGTAGAGGATCGAGATCTCGATCCCGCGAAATTAATACGACTCACTAT
AGGGGAATTGTGAGCGGATAACAATTCCCCTCTAGAAATAATTTTGTTTAACTTTAAGAAGGAGATATAC
CATGAAACATCACCATCACCATCACAACACTAGTAGCAATTCCATGTCCCCTATACTAGGTTATTGGAAA
ATTAAGGGCCTTGTGCAACCCACTCGACTTCTTTTGGAATATCTTGAAGAAAAATATGAAGAGCATTTGT
ATGAGCGCGATGAAGGTGATAAATGGCGAAACAAAAAGTTTGAATTGGGTTTGGAGTTTCCCAATCTTCC
TTATTATATTGATGGTGATGTTAAATTAACACAGTCTATGGCCATCATACGTTATATAGCTGACAAGCAC
AACATGTTGGGTGGTTGTCCAAAAGAGCGTGCAGAGATTTCAATGCTTGAAGGAGCGGTTTTGGATATTA
GATACGGTGTTTCGAGAATTGCATATAGTAAAGACTTTGAAACTCTCAAAGTTGATTTTCTTAGCAAGCT
ACCTGAAATGCTGAAAATGTTCGAAGATCGTTTATGTCATAAAACATATTTAAATGGTGATCATGTAACC
CATCCTGACTTCATGTTGTATGACGCTCTTGATGTTGTTTTATACATGGACCCAATGTGCCTGGATGCGT
TCCCAAAATTAGTTTGTTTTAAAAAACGTATTGAAGCTATCCCACAAATTGATAAGTACTTGAAATCCAG
CAAGTATATAGCATGGCCTTTGCAGGGCTGGCAAGCCACGTTTGGTGGTGGCGACCATCCTCCAAAATCG
GATCTGGAAGTTCTGTTCCAGGGGCCCATGGGTCAGCAAGGTGGCTATGAGATCCCGGCGCGTCTGCGTA
CCCTGCACAACCTGGTGATTCAGTATGCGAGCCAAGGTCGTTACGAAGTGGCGGTTCCGCTGTGCAAACA
GGCGCTGGAGGACCTGGAAAAAACCAGCGGTCATGACCACCCGGATGTGGCGACCATGCTGAACATCCTG
GCGCTGGTTTATCGTGACCAAAACAAGTACAAAGATGCGGCGAACCTGCTGAACGATGCGCTGGCGATTC
GTGAGAAAACCCTGGGCAAGGATCATCCGGCGGTGGCGGCGACCCTGAACAACCTGGCGGTTCTGTATGG
TAAACGTGGCAAGTACAAAGAGGCGGAACCGCTGTGCAAGCGTGCGCTGGAGATCCGTGAAAAAGTGCTG
GGCAAGGACCACCCGGATGTTGCGAAACAGCTGAACAACCTGGCGCTGCTGTGCCAGAACCAGGGCAAGT
ATGAGGAAGTGGAGTACTATTACCAGCGTGCGCTGGAAATTTACCAAACCAAACTGGGTCCGGACGATCC
GAACGTTGCGAAGACCAAAAACAACCTGGCGAGCTGCTATCTGAAACAGGGCAAGTTCAAACAAGCGGAG
ACCCTGTACAAGGAAATCCTGACCCGTGCGCACGAGCGTGAATTTGGTAGCGTTGACGATGAGAACAAGC
CGATTTGGATGCACGCGGAGGAACGTGAGGAATGCAAGGGCAAACAGAAGGACGGTACCAGCTTCGGCGA
ATATGGTGGCTGGTACAAAGCGTGCAAGGTGGATAGCCCGACCGTTACCACCACCCTGAAAAACCTGGGT
GCGCTGTACCGTCGTCAGGGCAAGTTTGAAGCGGCGGAAACCCTGGAGGAAGCGGCGATGCGTAGCCGTA
AACAAGGTTAAGAATTCGAGCTCCGTCGACAAGCTTGCGGCCGCACTCGAGCACCACCACCACCACCACT
GAGATCCGGCTGCTAACAAAGCCCGAAAGGAAGCTGAGTTGGCTGCTGCCACCGCTGAGCAATAACTAGC
ATAACCCCTTGGGGCCTCTAAACGGGTCTTGAGGGGTTTTTTGCTGAAAGGAGGAACTATATCCGGATTG
GCGAATGGG
[124 nt withheld, positions 5400-5523]
C
[91 nt withheld, positions 5525-5615]
A
[49 nt withheld, positions 5617-5665]
CCTTTGACGTTGGAGTCCACGTTCTTTAATAGTGGACTCTTGTTCCAAACTGGAACAACACTCAACCCTA
TCTCGGTCTATTCTTTTGATTTATAAGGGATTTTGCCGATTTCGGCCTATTGGTTAAAAAATGAGCTGAT
TTAACAAAAATTTAACGCGAATTTTAACAAAATATTAACGCTTACAATTTAGGTGGCACTTTTCGGGGAA
ATGTGCGCGGAACCCCTATTTGTTTATTTTTCTAAATACATTCAAATATGTATCCGCTCATGAATTAATT
CTTAGAAAAACTCATCGAGCATCAAATGAAACTGCAATTTATTCATATCAGGATTATCAATACCATATTT
TTGAAAAAGCCGTTTCTGTAATGAAGGAGAAAACTCACCGAGGCAGTTCCATAGGATGGCAAGATCCTGG
TATCGGTCTGCGATTCCGACTCGTCCAACATCAATACAACCTATTAATTTCCCCTCGTCAAAAATAAGGT
TATCAAGTGAGAAATCACCATGAGTGACGACTGAATCCGGTGAGAATGGCAAAAGTTTATGCATTTCTTT
CCAGACTTGTTCAACAGGCCAGCCATTACGCTCGTCATCAAAATCACTCGCATCAACCAAACCGTTATTC
ATTCGTGATTGCGCCTGAGCGAGACGAAATACGCGATCGCTGTTAAAAGGACAATTACAAACAGGAATCG
AATGCAACCGGCGCAGGAACACTGCCAGCGCATCAACAATATTTTCACCTGAATCAGGATATTCTTCTAA
TACCTGGAATGCTGTTTTCCCGGGGATCGCAGTGGTGAGTAACCATGCATCATCAGGAGTACGGATAAAA
TGCTTGATGGTCGGAAGAGGCATAAATTCCGTCAGCCAGTTTAGTCTGACCATCTCATCTGTAACATCAT
TGGCAACGCTACCTTTGCCATGTTTCAGAAACAACTCTGGCGCATCGGGCTTCCCATACAATCGATAGAT
TGTCGCACCTGATTGCCCGACATTATCGCGAGCCCATTTATACCCATATAAATCAGCATCCATGTTGGAA
TTTAATCGCGGCCTAGAGCAAGACGTTTCCCGTTGAATATGGCTCATAACACCCCTTGTATTACTGTTTA
TGTAAGCAGACAGTTTTATTGTTCATGACCAAAATCCCTTAACGTGAGTTTTCGTTCCACTGAGCGTCAG
ACCCCGTAGAAAAGATCAAAGGATCTTC
